>Addgene plasmid #57969 | mOrange2-Mito-7 | depositor partial sequence | sequence record 89117 | insert sequence
CATGACGCAAATGGGCGGTAGGCGTGTACGGTGGGAGGTCTATATAAGCAGAGCTGGTTTAGTGAACCGT
CAGATCCGCTAGCATGTCCGTCCTGACGCCGCTGCTGCTGCGGGGCTTGACAGGCTCGGCCCGGCGGCTC
CCAGTGCCGCGCGCCAAGATCCATTCGTTGGGGGATCCACCGGTCGCCACCATGGTGAGCAAGGGCGAGG
AGAATAACATGGCCATCATCAAGGAGTTCATGCGCTTCAAGGTGCGCATGGAGGGCTCCGTGAACGGCCA
CGAGTTCGAGATCGAGGGCGAGGGCGAGGGCCGCCCCTACGAGGGCTTTCAGACCGCTAAGCTGAAGGTG
ACCAAGGGTGGCCCCCTGCCCTTCGCCTGGGACATCCTGTCCCCTCATTTCACCTACGGCTCCAAGGCCT
ACGTGAAGCACCCCGCCGACATCCCCGACTACTTCAAGCTGTCCTTCCCCGAGGGCTTCAAGTGGGAGCG
CGTGATGAACTACGAGGACGGCGGCGTGGTGACCGTGACCCAGGACTCCTCCCTGCAGGACGGCGAGTTC
ATCTACAAGGTGAAGCTGCGCGGCACCAACTTCCCCTCCGACGGCCCCGTGATGCAGAAGAAGACCATGG
GCTGGGAGGCCTCCTCCGAGCGGATGTACCCCGAGGACGGTGCCCTGAAGGGCAAGATCAAGATGAGGCT
GAAGCTGAAGGACGGCGGCCACTACACCTCCGAGGTCAAGACCACCTACAAGGCCAAGAAGCCCGTGCAG
CTGCCCGGCGCCTACATCGTCGACATCAAGTTGGACATCACCTCCCACAACGAGGACTACACCATCGTGG
AACAGTACGAACGCGCCGAGGGCCGCCACTCCACCGGCGGCATGGACGAGCTGTACAAGTAAGCGGCCGC
GACTCTAGATCATAATCAGCCATACCACATTGAG
