>Addgene plasmid #57969 | mOrange2-Mito-7 | addgene partial sequence | sequence record 114350 | CMV-F 5'-CGCAAATGGGCGGTAGGCGTG-3'
GAACCGTCAGATCCGCTAGCATGTCCGTCCTGACGCCGCTGCTGCTGCGGGGCTTGACAGGCTCGGCCCG
GCGGCTCCCAGTGCCGCGCGCCAAGATCCATTCGTTGGGGGATCCACCGGTCGCCACCATGGTGAGCAAG
GGCGAGGAGAATAACATGGCCATCATCAAGGAGTTCATGCGCTTCAAGGTGCGCATGGAGGGCTCCGTGA
ACGGCCACGAGTTCGAGATCGAGGGCGAGGGCGAGGGCCGCCCCTACGAGGGCTTTCAGACCGCTAAGCT
GAAGGTGACCAAGGGTGGCCCCCTGCCCTTCGCCTGGGACATCCTGTCCCCTCATTTCACCTACGGCTCC
AAGGCCTACGTGAAGCACCCCGCCGACATCCCCGACTACTTCAAGCTGTCCTTCCCCGAGGGCTTCAAGT
GGGAGCGCGTGATGAACTACGAGGACGGCGGCGTGGTGACCGTGACCCAGGACTCCTCCCTGCAGGACGG
CGAGTTCATCTACAAGGTGAAGCTGCGCGGCACCAACTTCCCCTCCGACGGCCCCGTGATGCAGAAGAAG
ACCATGGGCTGGGAGGCCTCCTCCGAGCGGATGTACCCCGAGGACGGTGCCCTGAAGGGCAAGATCAAGA
TGAGGCTGAAGCTGAAGGACGGCGGCCACTACACCTCCGAGGTCAAGACCACCTACAAGGCCAAGAAGCC
CGTGCAGCTGCCCGGCGCCTACATCGTCGACATCAAGTTGGACATCACCTCCCACAACGAGGACTACACC
ATCGTGGAACAGTACGAACGCGCCGAGGGCCGCCACTCCACCGGCGGCATGGACGA
