[The description below was written by a language model from this plasmid's Addgene catalogue record.]
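Description:
mOrange2-Mito-7 is a mammalian expression plasmid that produces a mitochondrially targeted version of the orange fluorescent protein mOrange2. It is built on an mOrange2 cloning backbone of about 4.75 kb before insertion and is maintained in E. coli as a high-copy plasmid under kanamycin selection. The same vector carries a neomycin resistance marker, so transfected mammalian cells can be selected with G418 to obtain stable lines. The record does not include a feature table, so the origin of replication and the promoters driving the resistance marker are not stated. The listed 3′ sequencing primer suggests that an SV40 polyadenylation signal follows the expression cassette.

The insert, labelled "Mito", derives from human COX8A, which encodes cytochrome c oxidase subunit VIII. The N-terminal presequence of this protein is a widely used mitochondrial import signal that directs fused cargo into the mitochondrial matrix. Here it is fused to mOrange2 and expressed from the strong constitutive CMV promoter. The record does not specify the orientation of the fusion, the exact extent of the COX8A fragment or the linker, although the "-7" in the name may refer to linker length under the depositor's naming convention.

mOrange2 is a monomeric orange fluorescent protein engineered for improved photostability, with recorded excitation and emission maxima of 549 and 565 nm. The construct serves as a mitochondrial localization marker for live or fixed-cell fluorescence imaging. Typical uses include visualising mitochondrial morphology and dynamics, or providing an orange organelle reference channel in multicolour experiments alongside other fluorescent fusions.
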