Addgene plasmid #57969: mOrange2-Mito-7
Purpose: Localization: Mitochondria, Excitation: 549, Emission: 565
Depositing lab: Michael Davidson. Depositing organization: Florida State University, Tallahassee. Publication: Improving the photostability of bright monomeric orange and red fluorescent proteins. Shaner NC, Lin MZ, McKeown MR, Steinbach PA, Hazelwood KL, Davidson MW, Tsien RY. Nat Methods. 2008 Jun;5(6):545-51. doi: 10.1038/nmeth.1209. Epub 2008 May 4. PubMed 18454154.
Backbone
  Vector backbone: mOrange2
  Backbone size w/o insert (bp): 4750
  Vector type: Mammalian Expression
  Selectable markers: Neomycin (select with G418)
Growth in bacteria
  Bacterial resistance: Kanamycin, 50 μg/mL
  Growth temperature: 37°C
  Growth strain: DH5alpha
  Copy number: High Copy
Gene/Insert
  Gene/Insert name: Mito (alt name: NM_004074.2)
  Species: H. sapiens (human)
  Entrez Gene: COX8A (a.k.a. COX, COX8, COX8-2, COX8L, MC4DN15, VIII, VIII-L)
  Promoter: CMV
  Tag / fusion protein: mOrange2
  Cloning method: Unknown
  Sequencing primers: 5′ CMV-F; 3′ SV40pA-R
Terms and licenses: Academic/Nonprofit Terms; Industry Terms: Not Available to Industry
Depositor comments: . Excitation = 549; Emission = 565
How to cite: mOrange2-Mito-7 was a gift from Michael Davidson (Addgene plasmid # 57969 ; http://n2t.net/addgene:57969 ; RRID:Addgene_57969)
